Addgene plasmid #56373: Clover-Myotilin-C-14
Purpose: Localization: Cytoskeleton, Excitation: 505, Emission: 515
Depositing lab: Michael Davidson. Depositing organization: Florida State University, Tallahassee. Publication: Improving FRET dynamic range with bright green and red fluorescent proteins. Lam AJ, St-Pierre F, Gong Y, Marshall JD, Cranfill PJ, Baird MA, McKeown MR, Wiedenmann J, Davidson MW, Schnitzer MJ, Tsien RY, Lin MZ. Nat Methods. 2012 Sep 9. doi: 10.1038/nmeth.2171. PubMed 22961245.
Backbone
  Vector backbone: Clover-C1
  Backbone size w/o insert (bp): 4750
  Vector type: Mammalian Expression
  Selectable markers: Neomycin (select with G418)
Growth in bacteria
  Bacterial resistance: Kanamycin, 50 μg/mL
  Growth temperature: 37°C
  Growth strain: DH5alpha
  Copy number: High Copy
Gene/Insert
  Gene/Insert name: Myotilin (alt name: NM_006790.1)
  Species: H. sapiens (human)
  Entrez Gene: MYOT
  Promoter: CMV
  Tag / fusion protein: Clover (N terminal on backbone)
  Cloning method: Unknown
  Sequencing primers: 5′ CMV-F; 3′ SV40pA-R
Terms and licenses: Academic/Nonprofit Terms; Industry Terms
Depositor comments: . Excitation = 505; Emission = 515
How to cite: Clover-Myotilin-C-14 was a gift from Michael Davidson (Addgene plasmid # 56373 ; http://n2t.net/addgene:56373 ; RRID:Addgene_56373)
