[The description below was written by a language model from this plasmid's Addgene catalogue record.]
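Description:
Clover-Myotilin-C-14 is a mammalian expression plasmid built on the Clover-C1 backbone (about 4.75 kb without the insert), a C1-style fluorescent protein fusion vector in which the fluorescent protein sits upstream of the cloning site. It is maintained in E. coli as a high-copy plasmid under kanamycin selection, and it carries a neomycin resistance marker so that transfected mammalian cells can be selected with G418. No feature table accompanies the record, so details such as the origin of replication are not stated. The use of an SV40 polyA reverse sequencing primer suggests that the expression cassette ends in an SV40 polyadenylation signal.

The payload is human myotilin (MYOT), expressed from the CMV promoter as a fusion with Clover attached at its N terminus. Clover is a bright green fluorescent protein, recorded here with excitation at 505 nm and emission at 515 nm, that was developed alongside improved red partners to increase FRET dynamic range. The "14" in the name probably refers to the length of the linker between Clover and myotilin, but the record does not state this, and the cloning method is listed as unknown.

The stated purpose is cytoskeletal localization. When expressed in mammalian cells, the fusion acts as a green marker for the cytoskeletal structures to which myotilin localizes, allowing them to be visualized by fluorescence microscopy after transient transfection or in G418-selected stable lines. Clover could in principle also serve as a FRET donor, though the record does not describe such a use for this construct.
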