>Addgene plasmid #56373 | Clover-Myotilin-C-14 | depositor partial sequence | sequence record 87269 | insert sequence
TAGTGACGTCAGATCCGCTAGCGCTACCGGTCGCCACCATGGTGAGCAAGGGCGAGGAGCTGTTCACCGG
GGTGGTGCCCATCCTGGTCGAGCTGGACGGCGACGTAAACGGCCACAAGTTCAGCGTCCGCGGCGAGGGC
GAGGGCGATGCCACCAACGGCAAGCTGACCCTGAAGTTCATCTGCACCACCGGCAAGCTGCCCGTGCCCT
GGCCCACCCTCGTGACCACCTTCGGCTACGGCGTGGCCTGCTTCAGCCGCTACCCCGACCACATGAAGCA
GCACGACTTCTTCAAGTCCGCCATGCCCGAAGGCTACGTCCAGGAGCGCACCATCTCTTTCAAGGACGAC
GGTACCTACAAGACCCGCGCCGAGGTGAAGTTCGAGGGCGACACCCTGGTGAACCGCATCGAGCTGAAGG
GCATCGACTTCAAGGAGGACGGCAACATCCTGGGGCACAAGCTGGAGTACAACTTCAACAGCCACAACGT
CTATATCACGGCCGACAAGCAGAAGAACGGCATCAAGGCTAACTTCAAGATCCGCCACAACGTTGAGGAC
GGCAGCGTGCAGCTCGCCGACCACTACCAGCAGAACACCCCCATCGGCGACGGCCCCGTGCTGCTGCCCG
ACAACCACTACCTGAGCCATCAGTCCGCCCTGAGCAAAGACCCCAACGAGAAGCGCGATCACATGGTCCT
GCTGGAGTTCGTGACCGCCGCCGGGATCACTCTCGGCATGGACGAGCTGTACAAGTCCGGAAGTGCTGGG
AGCGCAAGCGGAAGCGGAGGCTCCGGTTTTAACTACGAACGTCCAAAACACTTCATCCAGTCCCAAAACC
CATGTGGCTCCAGATTGCAGCCTCCTGGACCAGAAACCTCCAGCTTCTCTAGCCAGACCAAACAGTCTTC
CATTATCATCCAGCCCCGCCAGTGTACAGAGCAAAGATTTTCTGCCTCCTCAACACTGAGCTCTCACATC
ACCATGTCCTCCTCTGCTTTCCCTGCTTCTCCCCAGCAGCATGCTGGCTCCAACCCAGGCCAAAGGGTTA
CAACCACCTATAACCAGTCCCCAGCCAGCTTCCTCAGCTCCATATTACCATCACAGCCTGATTACAATAG
CAGTAAAATCCCTTCCGCTATGGATTCCAACTATCAACAGTCCTCAGCTGGCCAACCTATAAATGCAAAG
CCATCCCAAACTGCAAATGCTAAGCCCATACCAAGAACTCCTGATCATGAAATACAAGGATCAAAAGAAG
CTTTGATTCAAGATTTGGAAAGAAAGCTGAAATGCAAGGACACCCTTCTTCATAATGGAAATCAACGTCT
AACATATGAAGAGAAGATGGCTCGCAGATTGCTAGGACCACAGAATGCAGCTGCTGTGTTTCAAGCTCAG
GATGACAGTGGTGCACAAGACTCGCAGCAACACAACTCAGAACATGCGCGACTGCAAGTTCCTACATCAC
AAGTAAGAAGTAGATCAACCTCAAGGGGAGATGTGAATGATCAGGATGCAATCCAGGAGAAATTTTACCC
ACCACGTTTCATTCAAGTGCCAGAGAACATGTCGATTGATGAAGGAAGATTCTGCAGAATGGACTTCAAA
GTGAGTGGACTGCCAGCTCCTGATGTGTCATGGTATCTAAATGGAAGAACAGTTCAATCAGATGATTTGC
ACAAAATGATAGTGTCTGAGAAGGGTCTTCATTCACTCATCTTTGAAGTAGTCAGAGCTTCAGATGCAGG
GGCTTATGCATGTGTTGCCAAGAATAGAGCAGGAGAAGCCACCTTCACTGTGCAGCTGGATGTCCTTGCA
AAAGAACATAAAAGAGCACCAATGTTTATCTACAAACCACAGAGCAAAAAAGTTTTAGAGGGAGATTCAG
TGAAACTAGAATGCCAGATCTCGGCTATACCTCCACCAAAGCTTTTCTGGAAAAGAAATAATGAAATGGT
ACAATTCAACACTGACCGAATAAGCTTATATCAAGATAACACTGGAAGAGTTACTTTACTGATAAAAGAT
GTAAACAAGAAAGATGCTGGGTGGTATACTGTGTCAGCAGTTAATGAAGCTGGAGTGACTACATGTAACA
CAAGATTAGACGTTACGGCACGTCCAAACCAAACTCTTCCAGCTCCTAAGCAGTTACGGGTTCGACCAAC
ATTCAGCAAATATTTAGCACTTAATGGGAAAGGTTTGAATGTAAAACAAGCTTTTAACCCAGAAGGAGAA
TTTCAGCGTTTGGCAGCTCAATCTGGACTCTATGAAAGTGAAGAACTTTAAGGATCCACCGGATCTAGAT
AACTGATCATAATCAGCCATACCACATTGT
